>Addgene plasmid #235701 | pOP796 | addgene full sequence | sequence record 469204 | Addgene NGS Result
GTATACACTCCGCTATCGCTACGTGACTGGGTCATGGCTGCGCCCCGACACCCGCCAACACCCGCTGACG
CGCCCTGACGGGCTTGTCTGCTCCCGGCATCCGCTTACAGACAAGCTGTGACCGTCTCCGGGAGCTGCAT
GTGTCAGAGGTTTTCACCGTCATCACCGAAACGCGCGAGGCAGGATCTCGATCCCGCGAAATTAATACGA
CTCACTATAGGGAGACCACAACGGTTTCCCTCTAGTGCCGGCTCCGGAGAGCTCCAATTGGAATTCGCTA
GCTCTAGAAATAATTTTGTTTAACTTTAAGAAGGAGATATAAATATGGCTCACCATCATCATCATCATTC
TTCTGGTTCCGAAAACCTGTATTTCCAGGGCTCCCATATGGAAGTAATGGAAGGACCCCTCAACCTGGCT
CATCAACAGAGCAGACGAGCAGACCGTTTATTAGCTGCAGGCAAATACGAAGAGGCTATTTCTTGTCACA
AAAAGGCTGCAGCATATCTTTCTGAAGCCATGAAGCTGACACAGTCAGAGCAGGCTCATCTTTCACTGGA
ATTGCAAAGGGATAGCCATATGAAACAGCTCCTCCTCATCCAAGAGAGATGGAAAAGGGCCCAGTAGGGA
TCCAGATCTAAGCTTGGTACCACGCGTGCGCGCTGATCCGGCTGCTAACAAAGCCCGAAAGGAAGCTGAG
TTGGCTGCTGCCACCGCTGAGCAATAACTAGCATAACCCCTTGGGGCCTCTAAACGGGTCTTGAGGGGTT
TTTTGCTGAAAGGAGGAACTATAGCCGGATAATTCTTGAAGACGAAAGGGCCTCGTGATACGCCTATTTT
TATAGGTTAATGTCATGATAATAATGGTTTCTTAGACGTCAGGTGGCACTTTTCGGGGAAATGTGCGCGG
AACCCCTATTTGTTTATTTTTCTAAATACATTCAAATATGTATCCGCTCATGAGACAATAACCCTGATAA
ATGCTTCAATAATATTGAAAAAGGAAGAGTATGAGTATTCAACATTTCCGTGTCGCCCTTATTCCCTTTT
TTGCGGCATTTTGCCTTCCTGTTTTTGCTCACCCAGAAACGCTGGTGAAAGTAAAAGATGCTGAAGATCA
GTTGGGTGCACGAGTGGGTTACATCGAACTGGATCTCAACAGCGGTAAGATCCTTGAGAGTTTTCGCCCC
GAAGAACGTTTTCCAATGATGAGCACTTTTAAAGTTCTGCTATGTGGCGCGGTATTATCCCGTGTTGACG
CCGGGCAAGAGCAACTCGGTCGCCGCATACACTATTCTCAGAATGACTTGGTTGAGTACTCACCAGTCAC
AGAAAAGCATCTTACGGATGGCATGACAGTAAGAGAATTATGCAGTGCTGCCATAACCATGAGTGATAAC
ACTGCGGCCAACTTACTTCTGACAACGATCGGAGGACCGAAGGAGCTAACCGCTTTTTTGCACAACATGG
GGGATCATGTAACTCGCCTTGATCGTTGGGAACCGGAGCTGAATGAAGCCATACCAAACGACGAGCGTGA
CACCACGATGCCTGCAGCAATGGCAACAACGTTGCGCAAACTATTAACTGGCGAACTACTTACTCTAGCT
TCCCGGCAACAATTAATAGACTGGATGGAGGCGGATAAAGTTGCAGGACCACTTCTGCGCTCGGCCCTTC
CGGCTGGCTGGTTTATTGCTGATAAATCTGGAGCCGGTGAGCGTGGGTCTCGCGGTATCATTGCAGCACT
GGGGCCAGATGGTAAGCCCTCCCGTATCGTAGTTATCTACACGACGGGGAGTCAGGCAACTATGGATGAA
CGAAATAGACAGATCGCTGAGATAGGTGCCTCACTGATTAAGCATTGGTAACTGTCAGACCAAGTTTACT
CATATATACTTTAGATTGATTTAAAACTTCATTTTTAATTTAAAAGGATCTAGGTGAAGATCCTTTTTGA
TAATCTCATGACCAAAATCCCTTAACGTGAGTTTTCGTTCCACTGAGCGTCAGACCCCGTAGAAAAGATC
AAAGGATCTTCTTGAGATCCTTTTTTTCTGCGCGTAATCTGCTGCTTGCAAACAAAAAAACCACCGCTAC
CAGCGGTGGTTTGTTTGCCGGATCAAGAGCTACCAACTCTTTTTCCGAAGGTAACTGGCTTCAGCAGAGC
GCAGATACCAAATACTGTCCTTCTAGTGTAGCCGTAGTTAGGCCACCACTTCAAGAACTCTGTAGCACCG
CCTACATACCTCGCTCTGCTAATCCTGTTACCAGTGGCTGCTGCCAGTGGCGATAAGTCGTGTCTTACCG
GGTTGGACTCAAGACGATAGTTACCGGATAAGGCGCAGCGGTCGGGCTGAACGGGGGGTTCGTGCACACA
GCCCAGCTTGGAGCGAACGACCTACACCGAACTGAGATACCTACAGCGTGAGCTATGAGAAAGCGCCACG
CTTCCCGAAGGGAGAAAGGCGGACAGGTATCCGGTAAGCGGCAGGGTCGGAACAGGAGAGCGCACGAGGG
AGCTTCCAGGGGGAAACGCCTGGTATCTTTATAGTCCTGTCGGGTTTCGCCACCTCTGACTTGAGCGTCG
ATTTTTGTGATGCTCGTCAGGGGGGCGGAGCCTATGGAAAAACGCCAGCAACGCGGCCTTTTTACGGTTC
CTGGCCTTTTGCTGGCCTTTTGCTCACATGTTCTTTCCTGCGTTATCCCCTGATTCTGTGGATAACCGTA
TTACCGCCTTTGAGTGAGCTGATACCGCTCGCCGCAGCCGAACGACCGAGCGCAGCGAGTCAGTGAGCGA
GGAAGCGGAAGAGCGCCTGATGCGGTATTTTCTCCTTACGCATCTGTGCGGTATTTCACACCGCAATGGT
GCACTCTCAGTACAATCTGCTCTGATGCCGCATAGTTAAGCCA
Features (pLannotate 1.2.2; 11 found; start..end, strand, type, name):
    144..183     -  CDS            rop (fragment): Rop protein, which maintains plasmids at low copy number; rop
    203..221     +  promoter       T7 promoter: promoter for bacteriophage T7 RNA polymerase
    295..317     +  RBS            RBS: efficient ribosome binding site from bacteriophage T7 gene 10 (Olins and Rangwala, 1989)
    361..381     +  CDS            TEV site: tobacco etch virus (TEV) protease recognition and cleavage site
    388..624     +  CDS            NRBF2 (fragment): NRBF2_HUMAN - Also known as COPR. Experimental evidence at protein level: Swiss-Prot protein existence level 1. Involved in starvation-induced autophagy probably by its association with PI3K complex I (PI3KC3-C1). However, effects has been described variably. Involved in the induction of starvation-induced autophagy (PubMed:24785657). Stabilzes PI3KC3-C1 assembly and enhances ATG14-linked lipid kinase activity of PIK3C3 (By similarity). Proposed to negatively regulate basal and starvation-induced autophagy and to inhibit PIK3C3 activity by modulating interactions in PI3KC3-C1 (PubMed:25086043)
    671..720     +  CDS            SET1 (fragment): solubility-enhancement tag derived from T7 phage gene 10B
    728..775     +  terminator     T7 terminator: transcription terminator for bacteriophage T7 RNA polymerase
    906..1010    +  promoter       AmpR promoter: bla
   1011..1871    +  CDS            AmpR: β-lactamase; bla; confers resistance to ampicillin, carbenicillin, and related antibiotics
   2042..2630    +  rep_origin     ori: high-copy-number ColE1/pMB1/pBR322/pUC origin of replication
   2816..42      -  misc_feature   bom (across the origin): basis of mobility region from pBR322
