[The description below was written by a language model from this plasmid's Addgene catalogue record and pLannotate feature annotations shown in this document.]
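Description:
pOP796 is a small bacterial expression plasmid (about 2.9 kb by the sequenced record) built on the pOPTH backbone for producing the MIT domain of human NRBF2 in E. coli. It is propagated through a ColE1/pMB1-type origin of replication and selected with ampicillin via a β-lactamase gene driven by its own bla promoter. A pBR322-derived bom (basis of mobility) region and a short remnant of the rop gene are also annotated. The catalogue lists the plasmid as low copy, although only a fragment of rop is detected, so the feature table does not itself explain that classification.

The expression cassette follows the standard T7 layout: a T7 promoter and the phage T7 gene 10 ribosome binding site drive the open reading frame, and a T7 terminator ends transcription, so expression requires a host strain that supplies T7 RNA polymerase. The insert encodes residues 1–89 of NRBF2, introduced by ligation-independent cloning, and carries an N-terminal His6 tag followed by a TEV protease recognition site. This allows metal-affinity purification and subsequent removal of the tag. The His6 stretch is recorded in the catalogue but not separately annotated in the feature table, whereas the TEV site lies immediately upstream of the NRBF2 fragment. A short match to the T7 gene 10B-derived SET1 sequence sits between the insert and the terminator and is probably residual vector sequence rather than a fused tag, though the record does not clarify this.

NRBF2 associates with the autophagic Vps34/PIK3C3 complex I, and this construct supplies recombinant MIT domain for studies of that interaction.
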