Addgene plasmid #235701: pOP796
Purpose: Protein expression of His-tagged HsNRBF2 MIT domain in bacteria
Depositing lab: Roger Williams. Depositing organization: MRC Laboratory of Molecular Biology. Publication: Characterization of Atg38 and NRBF2, a fifth subunit of the autophagic Vps34/PIK3C3 complex. Ohashi Y, Soler N, Garcia Ortegon M, Zhang L, Kirsten ML, Perisic O, Masson GR, Burke JE, Jakobi AJ, Apostolakis AA, Johnson CM, Ohashi M, Ktistakis NT, Sachse C, Williams RL. Autophagy. 2016 Nov;12(11):2129-2144. doi: 10.1080/15548627.2016.1226736. Epub 2016 Sep 14. PubMed 27630019.
Backbone
  Vector backbone: pOPTH
  Vector type: Bacterial Expression
Growth in bacteria
  Bacterial resistance: Ampicillin, 100 μg/mL
  Growth temperature: 37°C
  Growth strain: DH5alpha
  Copy number: Low Copy
Gene/Insert
  Gene/Insert name: NRBF2 MIT domain
  Species: H. sapiens (human)
  Mutation: aa 1-89
  Entrez Gene: NRBF2 (a.k.a. COPR, COPR1, COPR2, NRBF-2)
  Tag / fusion protein: His6(TEV) (N terminal on insert)
  Cloning method: Ligation Independent Cloning
Terms and licenses: Academic/Nonprofit Terms; Industry Terms: Not Available to Industry
How to cite: pOP796 was a gift from Roger Williams (Addgene plasmid # 235701 ; http://n2t.net/addgene:235701 ; RRID:Addgene_235701)
